>Addgene plasmid #30223 | pET-3c-rhVTN_FL | depositor full sequence | sequence record 13879 | Author sequence
TTCTCATGTTTGACAGCTTATCATCGATAAGCTTTAATGCGGTAGTTTATCACAGTTAAATTGCTAACGC
AGTCAGGCACCGTGTATGAAATCTAACAATGCGCTCATCGTCATCCTCGGCACCGTCACCCTGGATGCTG
TAGGCATAGGCTTGGTTATGCCGGTACTGCCGGGCCTCTTGCGGGATATCGTCCATTCCGACAGCATCGC
CAGTCACTATGGCGTGCTGCTAGCGCTATATGCGTTGATGCAATTTCTATGCGCACCCGTTCTCGGAGCA
CTGTCCGACCGCTTTGGCCGCCGCCCAGTCCTGCTCGCTTCGCTACTTGGAGCCACTATCGACTACGCGA
TCATGGCGACCACACCCGTCCTGTGGATATCCGGATATAGTTCCTCCTTTCAGCAAAAAACCCCTCAAGA
CCCGTTTAGAGGCCCCAAGGGGTTATGCTAGTTATTGCTCAGCGGTGGCAGCAGCCAACTCAGCTTCCTT
TCGGGCTTTGTTAGCAGCCGGATCCCTACAGATGGCCAGGAGCTGGGCAGCCCAGCCAGTACTGAGCGAT
GGAGCGTGGGTAGGGAGGGTCCACAGTGTCCACTCGCCGTGTGCGAAGATTGACTCGGTAGTACTTGTCT
CCAGAGAAGAAGAAGACACTCTGGATGGGTTCACAGGTGGCAGGCACAAGCCAGTCCATCCTGTAGTCAT
CATAGTTGTTGGCTCCCAAGTTGCTCTCCTCACTGGAGAACAAGGACAGCCACATGGCGCGGGATGGCCG
GCGGGAGTTCTGGTTGCGGCCACGGCTGTGGCCTCGTTGTGAACGGTAGCCTTTGCGGTTGCGATGCCTA
AACCTTTGTTTCTTGGCCAAGGAGGGGCGGGGTGCCATGCCTGAGATGTAGATGCGGCCAGCCATGGCTG
CGTCCACTTGCCCTGGCACACCGTGCCAGTCCCGGCTAATGAACTGGGGCTGTCTGGTACCAGCAGAGGT
TCTGCCCCAGAAGAGAAGCTCGAAGATGTCCTCCCAGCTGTCCCGCTGCATCATGGCAAAGTGTTCAAAC
ACAGCCGACAGGGAGCTGCCTTCACACTCCTCCTGACTGGGCTGGTGCTGGAACTGGTACTCCCAGTACT
GTTTCCCCTTGAAGAAGTAGACCCGCTCCCGGCCACTGTAGCTATGGGCAGGGAGGGCCAAGGCTGCATC
CACGTTGTCCGGGATGCCATCGAAGCCGTCAGAGATATTTCGGGGGTAATCAGGGTCCAGGACACCATCC
TCAAAGCGCCAGTACTGACTACCCTTGAAGAGGTAGGTCTTCCCCTGACAGTTGATGCGGGTGAAGGCGG
CATCGATGGGGCCCTCGATGCCCCAGACATCTCGGATGAGCTTGGGGTACCCAGGCCTCACTGCCTTTTC
GTCCAGTTCATAGCAGTACTGCCCTCGGAAGGCAAAGAGGGAACCGTTCTTGAGGTCGGTGAAGGCGTCG
AAGGGCTTCCCACTGCACAGCTCCTCCTCTGCTGGGGGCTGAGGTCTCCCTGGATGAAGGGTCTCAGGCC
TTGAGTCTATCCCCTCAGGCTTAGAGGCGCCCACCTCAGGCGCAGGGGCCTCTTCCTCAGGTTTCAGAAC
AGGTGTCTGCTCAGGATTCCCTTTGGACTGGGCCTGGAGGTCAGAGGTCAGGGAGGGGCCCCCCACCTGT
TCATGGACAGTGGCATTGTTTTTCTCCTCGCCATCGTCATAGACCGTGTACTCATCCTCCGGCATAGTGA
ACACATCCCCGCGAGTCACTTGGGGCTTGCACTCAGCCGTATAGTCTGTGCAGCAGCTCTGGTAGTAAGA
GCAGAGCTCGTCACACTGGCACTTCTTGTCCACGTTGAAGCCCTCAGTGCAGCGGCCCTTGCATGACTCT
TGGTCCATATGTATATCTCCTTCTTAAAGTTAAACAAAATTATTTCTAGAGGGAAACCGTTGTGGTCTCC
CTATAGTGAGTCGTATTAATTTCGCGGGATCGAGATCTCGATCCTCTACGCCGGACGCATCGTGGCCGGC
ATCACCGGCGCCACAGGTGCGGTTGCTGGCGCCTATATCGCCGACATCACCGATGGGGAAGATCGGGCTC
GCCACTTCGGGCTCATGAGCGCTTGTTTCGGCGTGGGTATGGTGGCAGGCCCCGTGGCCGGGGGACTGTT
GGGCGCCATCTCCTTGCATGCACCATTCCTTGCGGCGGCGGTGCTCAACGGCCTCAACCTACTACTGGGC
TGCTTCCTAATGCAGGAGTCGCATAAGGGAGAGCGTCGACCGATGCCCTTGAGAGCCTTCAACCCAGTCA
GCTCCTTCCGGTGGGCGCGGGGCATGACTATCGTCGCCGCACTTATGACTGTCTTCTTTATCATGCAACT
CGTAGGACAGGTGCCGGCAGCGCTCTGGGTCATTTTCGGCGAGGACCGCTTTCGCTGGAGCGCGACGATG
ATCGGCCTGTCGCTTGCGGTATTCGGAATCTTGCACGCCCTCGCTCAAGCCTTCGTCACTGGTCCCGCCA
CCAAACGTTTCGGCGAGAAGCAGGCCATTATCGCCGGCATGGCGGCCGACGCGCTGGGCTACGTCTTGCT
GGCGTTCGCGACGCGAGGCTGGATGGCCTTCCCCATTATGATTCTTCTCGCTTCCGGCGGCATCGGGATG
CCCGCGTTGCAGGCCATGCTGTCCAGGCAGGTAGATGACGACCATCAGGGACAGCTTCAAGGATCGCTCG
CGGCTCTTACCAGCCTAACTTCGATCACTGGACCGCTGATCGTCACGGCGATTTATGCCGCCTCGGCGAG
CACATGGAACGGGTTGGCATGGATTGTAGGCGCCGCCCTATACCTTGTCTGCCTCCCCGCGTTGCGTCGC
GGTGCATGGAGCCGGGCCACCTCGACCTGAATGGAAGCCGGCGGCACCTCGCTAACGGATTCACCACTCC
AAGAATTGGAGCCAATCAATTCTTGCGGAGAACTGTGAATGCGCAAACCAACCCTTGGCAGAACATATCC
ATCGCGTCCGCCATCTCCAGCAGCCGCACGCGGCGCATCTCGGGCAGCGTTGGGTCCTGGCCACGGGTGC
GCATGATCGTGCTCCTGTCGTTGAGGACCCGGCTAGGCTGGCGGGGTTGCCTTACTGGTTAGCAGAATGA
ATCACCGATACGCGAGCGAACGTGAAGCGACTGCTGCTGCAAAACGTCTGCGACCTGAGCAACAACATGA
ATGGTCTTCGGTTTCCGTGTTTCGTAAAGTCTGGAAACGCGGAAGTCAGCGCCCTGCACCATTATGTTCC
GGATCTGCATCGCAGGATGCTGCTGGCTACCCTGTGGAACACCTACATCTGTATTAACGAAGCGCTGGCA
TTGACCCTGAGTGATTTTTCTCTGGTCCCGCCGCATCCATACCGCCAGTTGTTTACCCTCACAACGTTCC
AGTAACCGGGCATGTTCATCATCAGTAACCCGTATCGTGAGCATCCTCTCTCGTTTCATCGGTATCATTA
CCCCCATGAACAGAAATCCCCCTTACACGGAGGCATCAGTGACCAAACAGGAAAAAACCGCCCTTAACAT
GGCCCGCTTTATCAGAAGCCAGACATTAACGCTTCTGGAGAAACTCAACGAGCTGGACGCGGATGAACAG
GCAGACATCTGTGAATCGCTTCACGACCACGCTGATGAGCTTTACCGCAGCTGCCTCGCGCGTTTCGGTG
ATGACGGTGAAAACCTCTGACACATGCAGCTCCCGGAGACGGTCACAGCTTGTCTGTAAGCGGATGCCGG
GAGCAGACAAGCCCGTCAGGGCGCGTCAGCGGGTGTTGGCGGGTGTCGGGGCGCAGCCATGACCCAGTCA
CGTAGCGATAGCGGAGTGTATACTGGCTTAACTATGCGGCATCAGAGCAGATTGTACTGAGAGTGCACCA
TATATGCGGTGTGAAATACCGCACAGATGCGTAAGGAGAAAATACCGCATCAGGCGCTCTTCCGCTTCCT
CGCTCACTGACTCGCTGCGCTCGGTCGTTCGGCTGCGGCGAGCGGTATCAGCTCACTCAAAGGCGGTAAT
ACGGTTATCCACAGAATCAGGGGATAACGCAGGAAAGAACATGTGAGCAAAAGGCCAGCAAAAGGCCAGG
AACCGTAAAAAGGCCGCGTTGCTGGCGTTTTTCCATAGGCTCCGCCCCCCTGACGAGCATCACAAAAATC
GACGCTCAAGTCAGAGGTGGCGAAACCCGACAGGACTATAAAGATACCAGGCGTTTCCCCCTGGAAGCTC
CCTCGTGCGCTCTCCTGTTCCGACCCTGCCGCTTACCGGATACCTGTCCGCCTTTCTCCCTTCGGGAAGC
GTGGCGCTTTCTCATAGCTCACGCTGTAGGTATCTCAGTTCGGTGTAGGTCGTTCGCTCCAAGCTGGGCT
GTGTGCACGAACCCCCCGTTCAGCCCGACCGCTGCGCCTTATCCGGTAACTATCGTCTTGAGTCCAACCC
GGTAAGACACGACTTATCGCCACTGGCAGCAGCCACTGGTAACAGGATTAGCAGAGCGAGGTATGTAGGC
GGTGCTACAGAGTTCTTGAAGTGGTGGCCTAACTACGGCTACACTAGAAGGACAGTATTTGGTATCTGCG
CTCTGCTGAAGCCAGTTACCTTCGGAAAAAGAGTTGGTAGCTCTTGATCCGGCAAACAAACCACCGCTGG
TAGCGGTGGTTTTTTTGTTTGCAAGCAGCAGATTACGCGCAGAAAAAAAGGATCTCAAGAAGATCCTTTG
ATCTTTTCTACGGGGTCTGACGCTCAGTGGAACGAAAACTCACGTTAAGGGATTTTGGTCATGAGATTAT
CAAAAAGGATCTTCACCTAGATCCTTTTAAATTAAAAATGAAGTTTTAAATCAATCTAAAGTATATATGA
GTAAACTTGGTCTGACAGTTACCAATGCTTAATCAGTGAGGCACCTATCTCAGCGATCTGTCTATTTCGT
TCATCCATAGTTGCCTGACTCCCCGTCGTGTAGATAACTACGATACGGGAGGGCTTACCATCTGGCCCCA
GTGCTGCAATGATACCGCGAGACCCACGCTCACCGGCTCCAGATTTATCAGCAATAAACCAGCCAGCCGG
AAGGGCCGAGCGCAGAAGTGGTCCTGCAACTTTATCCGCCTCCATCCAGTCTATTAATTGTTGCCGGGAA
GCTAGAGTAAGTAGTTCGCCAGTTAATAGTTTGCGCAACGTTGTTGCCATTGCTGCAGGCATCGTGGTGT
CACGCTCGTCGTTTGGTATGGCTTCATTCAGCTCCGGTTCCCAACGATCAAGGCGAGTTACATGATCCCC
CATGTTGTGCAAAAAAGCGGTTAGCTCCTTCGGTCCTCCGATCGTTGTCAGAAGTAAGTTGGCCGCAGTG
TTATCACTCATGGTTATGGCAGCACTGCATAATTCTCTTACTGTCATGCCATCCGTAAGATGCTTTTCTG
TGACTGGTGAGTACTCAACCAAGTCATTCTGAGAATAGTGTATGCGGCGACCGAGTTGCTCTTGCCCGGC
GTCAACACGGGATAATACCGCGCCACATAGCAGAACTTTAAAAGTGCTCATCATTGGAAAACGTTCTTCG
GGGCGAAAACTCTCAAGGATCTTACCGCTGTTGAGATCCAGTTCGATGTAACCCACTCGTGCACCCAACT
GATCTTCAGCATCTTTTACTTTCACCAGCGTTTCTGGGTGAGCAAAAACAGGAAGGCAAAATGCCGCAAA
AAAGGGAATAAGGGCGACACGGAAATGTTGAATACTCATACTCTTCCTTTTTCAATATTATTGAAGCATT
TATCAGGGTTATTGTCTCATGAGCGGATACATATTTGAATGTATTTAGAAAAATAAACAAATAGGGGTTC
CGCGCACATTTCCCCGAAAAGTGCCACCTGACGTCTAAGAAACCATTATTATCATGACATTAACCTATAA
AAATAGGCGTATCACGAGGCCCTTTCGTCTTCAAGAA
Features (pLannotate 1.2.2; 14 found; start..end, strand, type, name):
     10..38      +  promoter       tet promoter: E. coli promoter for tetracycline efflux protein gene
     86..378     +  CDS            TcR (fragment): tetracycline efflux protein; tet; confers resistance to tetracycline
    404..451     -  terminator     T7 terminator: transcription terminator for bacteriophage T7 RNA polymerase
    459..508     -  CDS            SET1 (fragment): solubility-enhancement tag derived from T7 phage gene 10B
    519..1895    -  CDS            VTN: VTNC_HUMAN - Experimental evidence at protein level: Swiss-Prot protein existence level 1. Somatomedin-B is a growth hormone-dependent serum factor with protease-inhibiting activity. From Homo sapiens (Human).
   1906..1928    -  RBS            RBS: efficient ribosome binding site from bacteriophage T7 gene 10 (Olins and Rangwala, 1989)
   1960..1978    -  promoter       T7 promoter: promoter for bacteriophage T7 RNA polymerase
   2000..2900    +  CDS            TcR (fragment): tetracycline efflux protein; tet; confers resistance to tetracycline
   3142..3522    -  CDS            YPB1_ECOLX: Protein predicted: Swiss-Prot protein existence level 4. From Escherichia coli.
   3539..3730    +  CDS            rop: Rop protein, which maintains plasmids at low copy number; rop
   3832..3974    +  misc_feature   bom: basis of mobility region from pBR322
   4160..4748    -  rep_origin     ori: high-copy-number ColE1/pMB1/pBR322/pUC origin of replication
   4919..5779    -  CDS            AmpR: β-lactamase; bla; confers resistance to ampicillin, carbenicillin, and related antibiotics
   5780..5884    -  promoter       AmpR promoter: bla
