[The description below was written by a language model from this plasmid's Addgene catalogue record and pLannotate feature annotations shown in this document.]
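Description:
pET-3c-rhVTN_FL is a bacterial expression plasmid built on the Novagen pET-3c backbone for producing recombinant human vitronectin (VTN) in E. coli. The backbone is pBR322-derived. It carries a ColE1/pMB1-type origin together with the rop gene and the bom mobility region, consistent with the record's low-copy designation, and it is selected with ampicillin through the β-lactamase gene and its native promoter. The tetracycline resistance gene appears only as two fragments flanking the expression cassette. This reflects insertion of the T7 cassette into that gene in the pET design, so it should not be a functional marker.

The payload is an approximately 1.4 kb human VTN coding sequence cloned between the NdeI and BamHI sites. It sits downstream of the T7 promoter and the efficient phage T7 gene 10 ribosome binding site, and is followed by the T7 terminator. Transcription therefore depends on T7 RNA polymerase supplied by a suitable expression host, while an ordinary cloning strain serves for propagation. "FL" indicates that no internal or terminal deletions were introduced, in contrast to the other constructs in the same series. However, the depositor notes that the 19-residue signal peptide is absent, so the encoded protein begins at residue 20, as the mature secreted protein does. A short fragment annotated as a T7 gene 10-derived tag lies between the insert and the terminator. It is probably residual vector sequence, and the record gives no indication that it is fused to the product.

The associated publication concerns chemically defined conditions for deriving and culturing human induced pluripotent stem cells, which suggests the recombinant protein was made for use as a defined component of that culture system.
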