Addgene plasmid #30223: pET-3c-rhVTN_FL
Depositing lab: James Thomson. Depositing organization: University of Wisconsin, Madison. Publication: Chemically defined conditions for human iPSC derivation and culture. Chen G, Gulbranson DR, Hou Z, Bolin JM, Ruotti V, Probasco MD, Smuga-Otto K, Howden SE, Diol NR, Propson NE, Wagner R, Lee GO, Antosiewicz-Bourget J, Teng JM, Thomson JA. Nat Methods. 2011 May;8(5):424-9. doi: 10.1038/nmeth.1593. Epub 2011 Apr 10. PubMed 21478862.
Backbone
  Vector backbone: pET-3c
  Backbone manufacturer: Novagen
  Backbone size w/o insert (bp): 4607
  Vector type: Bacterial Expression
Growth in bacteria
  Bacterial resistance: Ampicillin, 100 μg/mL
  Growth temperature: 37°C
  Growth strain: DH5alpha
  Growth instructions: DH5a in LB media
  Copy number: Low Copy
Gene/Insert
  Gene/Insert name: rhVitronectin without deletions (alt names: VTN-FL; rhVTN-FL; VTN)
  Species: H. sapiens (human)
  Insert size (bp): 1380
  Mutation: No deletions
  Entrez Gene: VTN (a.k.a. V75, VN, VNT)
  Cloning method: Restriction Enzyme; 5′ cloning site BamHI (not destroyed); 3′ cloning site NdeI (not destroyed)
  Sequencing primers: 5′ T7; 3′ T7
Terms and licenses: Academic/Nonprofit Terms; Industry Terms: Not Available to Industry
Depositor comments: Note that the first 19 amino acids are the signal peptide for VTN, which is cleaved off on the mature protein during normally protein synthesis in mammalian cells. That means wild type mature VTN starts from aa20. None of the four constructs from this paper have amino acids 1-19.
How to cite: pET-3c-rhVTN_FL was a gift from James Thomson (Addgene plasmid # 30223 ; http://n2t.net/addgene:30223 ; RRID:Addgene_30223)
