>Addgene plasmid #30223 | pET-3c-rhVTN_FL | addgene partial sequence | sequence record 35126 | 30223 with pBRrevBam
CCGGCCACGATGCGTCCGGCGTAGAGGATCGAGATCTCGATCCCGCGAAATTAATACGACTCACTATAGG
GAGACCACAACGGTTTCCCTCTAGAAATAATTTTGTTTAACTTTAAGAAGGAGATATACATATGGACCAA
GAGTCATGCAAGGGCCGCTGCACTGAGGGCTTCAACGTGGACAAGAAGTGCCAGTGTGACGAGCTCTGCT
CTTACTACCAGAGCTGCTGCACAGACTATACGGCTGAGTGCAAGCCCCAAGTGACTCGCGGGGATGTGTT
CACTATGCCGGAGGATGAGTACACGGTCTATGACGATGGCGAGGAGAAAAACAATGCCACTGTCCATGAA
CAGGTGGGGGGCCCCTCCCTGACCTCTGACCTCCAGGCCCAGTCCAAAGGGAATCCTGAGCAGACACCTG
TTCTGAAACCTGAGGAAGAGGCCCCTGCGCCTGAGGTGGGCGCCTCTAAGCCTGAGGGGATAGACTCAAG
GCCTGAGACCCTTCATCCAGGGAGACCTCAGCCCCCAGCAGAGGAGGAGCTGTGCAGTGGGAAGCCCTTC
GACGCCTTCACCGACCTCAAGAACGGTTCCCTCTTTGCCTTCCGAGGGCAGTACTGCTATGAACTGGACG
AAAAGGCAGTGAGGCCTGGGTACCCCAAGCTCATCCGAGATGTCTGGGGCATCGAGGGCCCCATCGATGC
CGCCTTCACCCGCAT
